Addgene plasmid #99363: pJC20cdc8.110
Purpose: Bacterial expression vector containing cDNA encoding for the temperature sensitive fission yeast tropomyosin mutant, Cdc8.110.
Depositing lab: Dan Mulvihill. Depositing organization: London and South East University Group (LASE). Publication: Temperature sensitive point mutations in fission yeast tropomyosin have long range effects on protein stability that destabilise the actin-tropomyosin copolymer in vitro and in vivo. Johnson CA, Brooker HR, Gyamfi I, O'Brien J, Ashley B, Brazier JE, Dean A, Embling J, Grimsey E, Tomlinson AC, Wilson EG, Geeves MA, Mulvihill DP. Biochem Biophys Res Commun. 2017 Oct 25. pii: S0006-291X(17)32087-9. doi: 10.1016/j.bbrc.2017.10.109. PubMed 29080743.
Backbone
  Vector backbone: pJC20
  Total vector size (bp): 2807
  Vector type: Bacterial Expression
Growth in bacteria
  Bacterial resistance: Ampicillin, 100 μg/mL
  Growth temperature: 37°C
  Growth strain: DH5alpha
  Copy number: High Copy
Gene/Insert
  Gene/Insert name: cdc8
  Species: S. pombe (fission yeast)
  Insert size (bp): 486
  Mutation: Alanine 18 to Threonine and Glutamic acid 31 to Lysine
  Entrez Gene: cdc8 (a.k.a. SPAC27F1.02c, fus4)
  Promoter: T7
  Cloning method: Restriction Enzyme; 5′ cloning site NdeI (not destroyed); 3′ cloning site BamHI (not destroyed)
  Sequencing primers: 5′ T7F; 3′ T7 term
Terms and licenses: Academic/Nonprofit Terms; Industry Terms: Not Available to Industry
How to cite: pJC20cdc8.110 was a gift from Dan Mulvihill (Addgene plasmid # 99363 ; http://n2t.net/addgene:99363 ; RRID:Addgene_99363)
