[The description below was written by a language model from this plasmid's Addgene catalogue record and pLannotate feature annotations shown in this document.]
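Description:
pJC20cdc8.110 is a small (about 2.8 kb) bacterial expression plasmid built on the pJC20 backbone, carrying the cDNA for a temperature-sensitive mutant of Schizosaccharomyces pombe tropomyosin, Cdc8. It is maintained in E. coli at high copy through a ColE1/pUC-type origin of replication and is selected with ampicillin via a β-lactamase gene driven by its own bla promoter. Two sequence records exist, a depositor sequence and a sequencing-derived one. They differ by only two nucleotides in length, are annotated in opposite orientations, and show the same arrangement of parts.

The 486 bp cdc8 insert was cloned between NdeI and BamHI sites, both of which are retained. It lies downstream of a bacteriophage T7 promoter and the efficient T7 gene 10 ribosome binding site, with a T7 terminator closing the transcription unit. Expression therefore depends on a host that supplies T7 RNA polymerase. The cdc8.110 allele carries two substitutions, alanine 18 to threonine and glutamic acid 31 to lysine. No affinity or epitope tag is recorded. The short annotated fragments of lacI, a T7 gene 10B-derived solubility tag and (in one record only) an RSF origin lie outside the cdc8 coding region and appear to be partial matches to backbone sequence rather than functional elements; the tag fragment sits beyond the end of the annotated cdc8 open reading frame.

The plasmid is intended for producing recombinant mutant tropomyosin in bacteria. The associated work examined how temperature-sensitive point mutations affect tropomyosin stability and destabilise the actin–tropomyosin copolymer, which suggests use in in vitro biochemical and biophysical comparison with the wild-type protein.
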