Features (pLannotate 1.2.2; 9 found; start..end, strand, type, name):
      2..55      +  CDS            lacI (fragment): lac repressor; lacI; The lac repressor binds to the lac operator to inhibit transcription in E. coli. This inhibition can be relieved by adding lactose or isopropyl-β-D-thiogalactopyranoside (IPTG).
     75..93      +  promoter       T7 promoter: promoter for bacteriophage T7 RNA polymerase
    125..147     +  RBS            RBS: efficient ribosome binding site from bacteriophage T7 gene 10 (Olins and Rangwala, 1989)
    155..637     +  CDS            cdc8: TPM_SCHPO - Protein inferred from homology: Swiss-Prot protein existence level 3. Forms part of the F-actin contractile ring during cytokinesis. From Schizosaccharomyces pombe (strain 972 / ATCC 24843) (Fission yeast).
    669..717     +  CDS            SET1 (fragment): solubility-enhancement tag derived from T7 phage gene 10B
    725..772     +  terminator     T7 terminator: transcription terminator for bacteriophage T7 RNA polymerase
    902..1006    +  promoter       AmpR promoter: bla
   1007..1867    +  CDS            AmpR: β-lactamase; bla; confers resistance to ampicillin, carbenicillin, and related antibiotics
   2038..2626    +  rep_origin     ori: high-copy-number ColE1/pMB1/pBR322/pUC origin of replication
>Addgene plasmid #99363 | pJC20cdc8.110 | depositor full sequence | sequence record 181983 | pJC20cdc8.110 sequence 2807 bps
AGCGCCCAATACGCAAACCGCCTCTCCCCGCGCGTTGGCCGATTCATTAATGCAGGATCTCGATCCCGCG
AAATTAATACGACTCACTATAGGGAGACCACAACGGTTTCCCTCTAGAAATAATTTTGTTTAACTTTAAG
AAGGAGATGTACATATGGATAAGCTTAGAGAGAAAATTAATGCCGCTCGTGCTGAGACTGATGAGACTGT
CGCTCGTGCTGAAGCAGCTGAAGCCAAGTTGAAAAAAGTTGAACTTCAACTTTCTCTTAAAGAGCAAGAA
TATGAGTCTCTTTCGAGGAAAAGCGAAGCCGCCGAGTCTCAACTCGAAGAGTTAGAAGAAGAAACTAAGC
AGTTACGTCTCAAAGCCGACAATGAAGATATTCAAAAGACGGAAGCCGAGCAGTTGAGCCGTAAAGTTGA
GCTTTTAGAGGAAGAACTAGAAACTAATGACAAGCTACTTCGCGAAACCACCGAAAAGATGCGTCAAACT
GATGTTAAGGCTGAGCATTTTGAACGTCGCGTCCAATCTCTAGAGCGTGAGCGTGATGATATGGAACAGA
AACTAGAAGAAATGACTGACAAGTATACTAAGGTCAAGGCTGAATTAGATGAAGTTCACCAAGCTCTTGA
GGATTTGTAGGGATCCCGGGCCCTAGCTAACTGATCCGGCTGCTAACAAAGCCCAAAGGAAGCTGAGTTG
GCTGCTGCCACCGCTGAGCAATAACTAGCATAACCCCTTGGGGCCTCTAAACGGGTCTTGAGGGGTTTTT
TGCTGAAAGGAGGAACTATAGATAATTCTTCTTGAAGACGAAAGGGCCTCGTGATACGCCTATTTTTATA
GGTTAATGTCATGATAATAATGGTTTCTTAGACGTCAGGTGGCACTTTTCGGGGAAATGTGCGCGGAACC
CCTATTTGTTTATTTTTCTAAATACATTCAAATATGTATCCGCTCATGAGACAATAACCCTGATAAATGC
TTCAATAATATTGAAAAAGGAAGAGTATGAGTATTCAACATTTCCGTGTCGCCCTTATTCCCTTTTTTGC
GGCATTTTGCCTTCCTGTTTTTGCTCACCCAGAAACGCTGGTGAAAGTAAAAGATGCTGAAGATCAGTTG
GGTGCACGAGTGGGTTACATCGAACTGGATCTCAACAGCGGTAAGATCCTTGAGAGTTTTCGCCCCGAAG
AACGTTTTCCAATGATGAGCACTTTTAAAGTTCTGCTATGTGGCGCGGTATTATCCCGTGTTGACGCCGG
GCAAGAGCAACTCGGTCGCCGCATACACTATTCTCAGAATGACTTGGTTGAGTACTCACCAGTCACAGAA
AAGCATCTTACGGATGGCATGACAGTAAGAGAATTATGCAGTGCTGCCATAAGCATGAGTGATAACACTG
CGGCCAACTTACTTCTGACAACGATCGGAGGACCGAAGGAGCTAACCGCTTTTTTTCACAACATGGGGGA
TCATGTAACTCGCCTTGATCGTTGGGAACCGGAGCTGAATGAAGCCATACCAAACGACGAGCGTGACACC
ACGATGCCTGTAGCAATGGCAACAACGTTGCGCAAACTATTAACTGGCGAACTACTTACTCTAGCTTCCC
GGCAACAATTAATAGACTGGATGGAGGCGGATAAAGTTGCAGGACCACTTCTGCGCTCGGCCCTTCCGGC
TGGCTGGTTTATTGCTGATAAATCTGGAGCCGGTGAGCGTGGGTCTCGCGGTATCATTGCAGCACTGGGG
CCAGATGGTAAGCCCTCCCGTATCGTAGTTATCTACACGACGGGCAGTCAGGCAACTATGGATGAACGAA
ATAGACAGATCGCTGAGATAGGTGCCTCACTGATTAAGCATTGGTAACTGTCAGACCAAGTTTACTCATA
TATACTTTAGATTGATTTAAAACTTCATTTTTAATTTAAAAGGATCTAGGTGAAGATCCTTTTTGATAAT
CTCATGACCAAAATCCCTTAACGTGAGTTTTCGTTCCACTGAGCGTCAGACCCCGTAGAAAAGATCAAAG
GATCTTCTTGAGATCCTTTTTTTCTGCGCGTAATCTGCTGCTTGCAAACAAAAAAACCACCGCTACCAGC
GGTGGTTTGTTTGCCGGATCAAGAGCTACCAACTCTTTTTCCGAAGGTAACTGGCTTCAGCAGAGCGCAG
ATACCAAATACTGTCCTTCTAGTGTAGCCGTAGTTAGGCCACCACTTCAAGAACTCTGTAGCACCGCCTA
CATACCTCGCTCTGCTAATCCTGTTACCAGTGGCTGCTGCCAGTGGCGATAAGTCGTGTCTTACCGGGTT
GGACTCAAGACGATAGTTACCGGATAAGGCGCAGCGGTCGGGCTGAACGGGGGGTTCGTGCACACAGCCC
AGCTTGGAGCGAACGACCTACACCGAACTGAGATACCTACAGCGTGAGCATTGAGAAAGCGCCACGCTTC
CCGAAGGGAGAAAGGCGGACAGGTATCCGGTAAGCGGCAGGGTCGGAACAGGAGAGCGCACGAGGGAGCT
TCCAGGGGGGAACGCCTGGTATCTTTATAGTCCTGTCGGGTTTCGCCACCTCTGACTTGAGCGTCGATTT
TTGTGATGCTCGTCAGGGGGGCCGAGCCTATGGAAAAACGCCAGCAACGCGGCCTTTTTACGGTTCCTGG
CCTTTTGCTGGCCTTTTGCTCACATGTTCTTTCCTGCGTTATCCCCTGATTCTGTGGATAACCGTATTAC
CGCCTTTGAGTGAGCTGATACCGCTCGCCGCAGCCGAACGACCGAGCGCAGCGAGTCAGTGAGCGAGGAA
GCGGAAG
