Features (pLannotate 1.2.2; 10 found; start..end, strand, type, name):
    126..714     -  rep_origin     ori: high-copy-number ColE1/pMB1/pBR322/pUC origin of replication
    885..1745    -  CDS            AmpR: β-lactamase; bla; confers resistance to ampicillin, carbenicillin, and related antibiotics
   1746..1850    -  promoter       AmpR promoter: bla
   1981..2028    -  terminator     T7 terminator: transcription terminator for bacteriophage T7 RNA polymerase
   2036..2085    -  CDS            SET1 (fragment): solubility-enhancement tag derived from T7 phage gene 10B
   2117..2599    -  CDS            cdc8: TPM_SCHPO - Protein inferred from homology: Swiss-Prot protein existence level 3. Forms part of the F-actin contractile ring during cytokinesis. From Schizosaccharomyces pombe (strain 972 / ATCC 24843) (Fission yeast).
   2607..2629    -  RBS            RBS: efficient ribosome binding site from bacteriophage T7 gene 10 (Olins and Rangwala, 1989)
   2661..2679    -  promoter       T7 promoter: promoter for bacteriophage T7 RNA polymerase
   2699..2752    -  CDS            lacI (fragment): lac repressor; lacI; The lac repressor binds to the lac operator to inhibit transcription in E. coli. This inhibition can be relieved by adding lactose or isopropyl-β-D-thiogalactopyranoside (IPTG).
   2754..2809    -  rep_origin     RSF ori (fragment): Plasmids containing the RSF 1030 origin of replication can be propagated in E. coli cells that contain additional plasmids with compatible origins.
>Addgene plasmid #99363 | pJC20cdc8.110 | addgene full sequence | sequence record 192456 | Addgene NGS Result
GTATCAGCTCACTCAAAGGCGGTAATACGGTTATCCACAGAATCAGGGGATAACGCAGGAAAGAACATGT
GAGCAAAAGGCCAGCAAAAGGCCAGGAACCGTAAAAAGGCCGCGTTGCTGGCGTTTTTCCATAGGCTCCG
CCCCCCTGACGAGCATCACAAAAATCGACGCTCAAGTCAGAGGTGGCGAAACCCGACAGGACTATAAAGA
TACCAGGCGTTTCCCCCTGGAAGCTCCCTCGTGCGCTCTCCTGTTCCGACCCTGCCGCTTACCGGATACC
TGTCCGCCTTTCTCCCTTCGGGAAGCGTGGCGCTTTCTCATAGCTCACGCTGTAGGTATCTCAGTTCGGT
GTAGGTCGTTCGCTCCAAGCTGGGCTGTGTGCACGAACCCCCCGTTCAGCCCGACCGCTGCGCCTTATCC
GGTAACTATCGTCTTGAGTCCAACCCGGTAAGACACGACTTATCGCCACTGGCAGCAGCCACTGGTAACA
GGATTAGCAGAGCGAGGTATGTAGGCGGTGCTACAGAGTTCTTGAAGTGGTGGCCTAACTACGGCTACAC
TAGAAGAACAGTATTTGGTATCTGCGCTCTGCTGAAGCCAGTTACCTTCGGAAAAAGAGTTGGTAGCTCT
TGATCCGGCAAACAAACCACCGCTGGTAGCGGTGGTTTTTTTGTTTGCAAGCAGCAGATTACGCGCAGAA
AAAAAGGATCTCAAGAAGATCCTTTGATCTTTTCTACGGGGTCTGACGCTCAGTGGAACGAAAACTCACG
TTAAGGGATTTTGGTCATGAGATTATCAAAAAGGATCTTCACCTAGATCCTTTTAAATTAAAAATGAAGT
TTTAAATCAATCTAAAGTATATATGAGTAAACTTGGTCTGACAGTTACCAATGCTTAATCAGTGAGGCAC
CTATCTCAGCGATCTGTCTATTTCGTTCATCCATAGTTGCCTGACTCCCCGTCGTGTAGATAACTACGAT
ACGGGAGGGCTTACCATCTGGCCCCAGTGCTGCAATGATACCGCGAGACCCACGCTCACCGGCTCCAGAT
TTATCAGCAATAAACCAGCCAGCCGGAAGGGCCGAGCGCAGAAGTGGTCCTGCAACTTTATCCGCCTCCA
TCCAGTCTATTAATTGTTGCCGGGAAGCTAGAGTAAGTAGTTCGCCAGTTAATAGTTTGCGCAACGTTGT
TGCCATTGCTACAGGCATCGTGGTGTCACGCTCGTCGTTTGGTATGGCTTCATTCAGCTCCGGTTCCCAA
CGATCAAGGCGAGTTACATGATCCCCCATGTTGTGCAAAAAAGCGGTTAGCTCCTTCGGTCCTCCGATCG
TTGTCAGAAGTAAGTTGGCCGCAGTGTTATCACTCATGGTTATGGCAGCACTGCATAATTCTCTTACTGT
CATGCCATCCGTAAGATGCTTTTCTGTGACTGGTGAGTACTCAACCAAGTCATTCTGAGAATAGTGTATG
CGGCGACCGAGTTGCTCTTGCCCGGCGTCAACACGGGATAATACCGCGCCACATAGCAGAACTTTAAAAG
TGCTCATCATTGGAAAACGTTCTTCGGGGCGAAAACTCTCAAGGATCTTACCGCTGTTGAGATCCAGTTC
GATGTAACCCACTCGTGCACCCAACTGATCTTCAGCATCTTTTACTTTCACCAGCGTTTCTGGGTGAGCA
AAAACAGGAAGGCAAAATGCCGCAAAAAAGGGAATAAGGGCGACACGGAAATGTTGAATACTCATACTCT
TCCTTTTTCAATATTATTGAAGCATTTATCAGGGTTATTGTCTCATGAGCGGATACATATTTGAATGTAT
TTAGAAAAATAAACAAATAGGGGTTCCGCGCACATTTCCCCGAAAAGTGCCACCTGACGTCTAAGAAACC
ATTATTATCATGACATTAACCTATAAAAATAGGCGTATCACGAGGCCCTTTCGTCTTCAAGAATTATCCG
GATATAGTTCCTCCTTTCAGCAAAAAACCCCTCAAGACCCGTTTAGAGGCCCCAAGGGGTTATGCTAGTT
ATTGCTCAGCGGTGGCAGCAGCCAACTCAGCTTCCTTTCGGGCTTTGTTAGCAGCCGGATCAGTTAGCTA
GGGCCCGGGATCCCTACAAATCCTCAAGAGCTTGGTGAACTTCATCTAATTCAGCCTTGACCTTAGTATA
CTTGTCAGTCATTTCTTCTAGTTTCTGTTCCATATCATCACGCTCACGCTCTAGAGATTGGACGCGACGT
TCAAAATGCTCAGCCTTAACATCAGTTTGACGCATCTTTTCGGTGGTTTCGCGAAGTAGCTTGTCATTAG
TTTCTAGTTCTTCCTCTAAAAGCTCAACTTTACGGCTCAACTGCTCGGCTTCCGTCTTTTGAATATCTTC
ATTGTCGGCTTTGAGACGTAACTGCTTAGTTTCTTCTTCTAACTCTTCGAGTTGAGACTCGGCGGCTTCG
CTTTTCCTCGAAAGAGACTCATATTCTTGCTCTTTAAGAGAAAGTTGAAGTTCAACTTTTTTCAACTTGG
CTTCAGCTGCTTCAGCACGAGCGACAGTCTCATCAGTCTCAGCACGAGCGGCATTAATTTTCTCTCTAAG
CTTATCCATATGTATATCTCCTTCTTAAAGTTAAACAAAATTATTTCTAGAGGGAAACCGTTGTGGTCTC
CCTATAGTGAGTCGTATTAATTTCGCGGGATCGAGATCCTGCATTAATGAATCGGCCAACGCGCGGGGAG
AGGCGGTTTGCGTATTGGGCGCTCTTCCGCTTCCTCGCTCACTGACTCGCTGCGCTCGGTCGTTCGGCTG
CGGCGAGCG
